>Addgene plasmid #185231 | pST_Q19228_CAEEL_93-127 (pBS0735) | addgene full sequence | sequence record 366865 | Addgene NGS Result
ACGGATCGGGAGATCTCCCGATCCCCTATGGTCGACTCTCAGTACAATCTGCTCTGATGCCGCATAGTTA
AGCCAGTATCTGCTCCCTGCTTGTGTGTTGGAGGTCGCTGAGTAGTGCGCGAGCAAAATTTAAGCTACAA
CAAGGCAAGGCTTGACCGACAATTGCATGAAGAATCTGCTTAGGGTTAGGCGTTTTGCGCTGCTTCGCGA
TGTACGGGCCAGATATACGCGTTGACATTGATTATTGACTAGTTATTAATAGTAATCAATTACGGGGTCA
TTAGTTCATAGCCCATATATGGAGTTCCGCGTTACATAACTTACGGTAAATGGCCCGCCTGGCTGACCGC
CCAACGACCCCCGCCCATTGACGTCAATAATGACGTATGTTCCCATAGTAACGCCAATAGGGACTTTCCA
TTGACGTCAATGGGTGGACTATTTACGGTAAACTGCCCACTTGGCAGTACATCAAGTGTATCATATGCCA
AGTACGCCCCCTATTGACGTCAATGACGGTAAATGGCCCGCCTGGCATTATGCCCAGTACATGACCTTAT
GGGACTTTCCTACTTGGCAGTACATCTACGTATTAGTCATCGCTATTACCATGGTGATGCGGTTTTGGCA
GTACATCAATGGGCGTGGATAGCGGTTTGACTCACGGGGATTTCCAAGTCTCCACCCCATTGACGTCAAT
GGGAGTTTGTTTTGGCACCAAAATCAACGGGACTTTCCAAAATGTCGTAACAACTCCGCCCCATTGACGC
AAATGGGCGGTAGGCGTGTACGGTGGGAGGTCTATATAAGCAGAGCTCTCTGGCTAACTAGAGAACCCAC
TGCTTACTGGCTTATCGAAATTAATACGACTCACTATAGGGAGACCCAAGCTGGCTAGCCACCATGTCAT
TTTCTCGCATGATCCTGCTGCCTGAGGACGTGGACATCACCAGCGTGGCCACTAACCTGTCTAACGACGG
CAAGCTGTGCATCGAGGCTCCCAAGCTGGAGTGATGAATTGCCAATTGAAATTTGACGGCCTATGTCACT
GAAACTATCCAAACACCCCATGTCGATACTGAACGTATCGACGCATACCTCCTTCCTTGAAAACGCACAA
TCATACAACTGGGCACATAATGCGTACGCCCATCTAGTACACCCATCTCTGTAGGTCCAGTTCAAGAGCT
GGAAGAGCACCCTCCACTTACCCGCTGATCAGCCTCGACTGTGCCTTCTAGTTGCCAGCCATCTGTTGTT
TGCCCCTCCCCCGTGCCTTCCTTGACCCTGGAAGGTGCCACTCCCACTGTCCTTTCCTAATAAAATGAGG
AAATTGCATCGCATTGTCTGAGTAGGTGTCATTCTATTCTGGGGGGTGGGGTGGGGCAGGACAGCAAGGG
GGAGGATTGGGAAGACAATAGCAGGCATGCTGGGGATGCGGTGGGCTCTATGGCTTCTGAGGCGGAAAGA
ACCAGCTGGGGCTCTAGGGGGTATCCCC
[124 nt withheld, positions 1499-1622]
C
[32 nt withheld, positions 1624-1655]
CA
[57 nt withheld, positions 1658-1714]
A
[49 nt withheld, positions 1716-1764]
CCTTTGACGTTGGAGTCCACGTTCTTT
[37 nt withheld, positions 1792-1828]
ACCCTATCTCGGTCTATTCTTTTGATTTATAAGGGATTTTGGGGATTTCGGCCTATTGGTTAAAAAATGA
GCTGATTTAACAAAAATTTAACGCGAATTAATTCTGTGGAATGTGTGTCAGTTAGGGTGTGGAAAGTCCC
CAGGCTCCCCAGCAGGCAGAAGTATGCAAAGCATGCATCTCAATTAGTCAGCAACCAGGTGTGGAAAGTC
CCCAGGCTCCCCAGCAGGCAGAAGTATGCAAAGCATGCATCTCAATTAGTCAGCAACCATAGTCCCGCCC
CTAACTCCGCCCATCCCGCCCCTAACTCCGCCCAGTTCCGCCCATTCTCCGCCCCATGGCTGACTAATTT
TTTTTATTTATGCAGAGGCCGAGGCCGCCTCTGCCTCTGAGCTATTCCAGAAGTAGTGAGGAGGCTTTTT
TGGAGGCCTAGGCTTTTGCAAAAAGCTCCCGGGAGCTTGTATATCCATTTTCGGATCTGATCAGCACGTG
TTGACAATTAATCATCGGCATAGTATATCGGCATAGTATAATACGACAAGGTGAGGAACTAAACCATGGC
CAAGTTGACCAGTGCCGTTCCGGTGCTCACCGCGCGCGACGTCGCCGGAGCGGTCGAGTTCTGGACCGAC
CGGCTCGGGTTCTCCCGGGACTTCGTGGAGGACGACTTCGCCGGTGTGGTCCGGGACGACGTGACCCTGT
TCATCAGCGCGGTCCAGGACCAGGTGGTGCCGGACAACACCCTGGCCTGGGTGTGGGTGCGCGGCCTGGA
CGAGCTGTACGCCGAGTGGTCGGAGGTCGTGTCCACGAACTTCCGGGACGCCTCCGGGCCGGCCATGACC
GAGATCGGCGAGCAGCCGTGGGGGCGGGAGTTCGCCCTGCGCGACCCGGCCGGCAACTGCGTGCACTTCG
TGGCCGAGGAGCAGGACTGACACGTGCTACGAGATTTCGATTCCACCGCCGCCTTCTATGAAAGGTTGGG
CTTCGGAATCGTTTTCCGGGACGCCGGCTGGATGATCCTCCAGCGCGGGGATCTCATGCTGGAGTTCTTC
GCCCACCCCAACTTGTTTATTGCAGCTTATAATGGTTACAAATAAAGCAATAGCATCACAAATTTCACAA
ATAAAGCATTTTTTTCACTGCATTCTAGTTGTGGTTTGTCCAAACTCATCAATGTATCTTATCATGTCTG
TATACCGTCGACCTCTAGCTAGAGCTTGGCGTAATCATGGTCATAGCTGTTTCCTGTGTGAAATTGTTAT
CCGCTCACAATTCCACACAACATACGAGCCGGAAGCATAAAGTGTAAAGCCTGGGGTGCCTAATGAGTGA
GCTAACTCACATTAATTGCGTTGCGCTCACTGCCCGCTTTCCAGTCGGGAAACCTGTCGTGCCAGCTGCA
TTAATGAATCGGCCAACGCGCGGGGAGAGGCGGTTTGCGTATTGGGCGCTCTTCCGCTTCCTCGCTCACT
GACTCGCTGCGCTCGGTCGTTCGGCTGCGGCGAGCGGTATCAGCTCACTCAAAGGCGGTAATACGGTTAT
CCACAGAATCAGGGGATAACGCAGGAAAGAACATGTGAGCAAAAGGCCAGCAAAAGGCCAGGAACCGTAA
AAAGGCCGCGTTGCTGGCGTTTTTCCATAGGCTCCGCCCCCCTGACGAGCATCACAAAAATCGACGCTCA
AGTCAGAGGTGGCGAAACCCGACAGGACTATAAAGATACCAGGCGTTTCCCCCTGGAAGCTCCCTCGTGC
GCTCTCCTGTTCCGACCCTGCCGCTTACCGGATACCTGTCCGCCTTTCTCCCTTCGGGAAGCGTGGCGCT
TTCTCAATGCTCACGCTGTAGGTATCTCAGTTCGGTGTAGGTCGTTCGCTCCAAGCTGGGCTGTGTGCAC
GAACCCCCCGTTCAGCCCGACCGCTGCGCCTTATCCGGTAACTATCGTCTTGAGTCCAACCCGGTAAGAC
ACGACTTATCGCCACTGGCAGCAGCCACTGGTAACAGGATTAGCAGAGCGAGGTATGTAGGCGGTGCTAC
AGAGTTCTTGAAGTGGTGGCCTAACTACGGCTACACTAGAAGGACAGTATTTGGTATCTGCGCTCTGCTG
AAGCCAGTTACCTTCGGAAAAAGAGTTGGTAGCTCTTGATCCGGCAAACAAACCACCGCTGGTAGCGGTG
GTTTTTTTGTTTGCAAGCAGCAGATTACGCGCAGAAAAAAAGGATCTCAAGAAGATCCTTTGATCTTTTC
TACGGGGTCTGACGCTCAGTGGAACGAAAACTCACGTTAAGGGATTTTGGTCATGAGATTATCAAAAAGG
ATCTTCACCTAGATCCTTTTAAATTAAAAATGAAGTTTTAAATCAATCTAAAGTATATATGAGTAAACTT
GGTCTGACAGTTACCAATGCTTAATCAGTGAGGCACCTATCTCAGCGATCTGTCTATTTCGTTCATCCAT
AGTTGCCTGACTCCCCGTCGTGTAGATAACTACGATACGGGAGGGCTTACCATCTGGCCCCAGTGCTGCA
ATGATACCGCGAGACCCACGCTCACCGGCTCCAGATTTATCAGCAATAAACCAGCCAGCCGGAAGGGCCG
AGCGCAGAAGTGGTCCTGCAACTTTATCCGCCTCCATCCAGTCTATTAATTGTTGCCGGGAAGCTAGAGT
AAGTAGTTCGCCAGTTAATAGTTTGCGCAACGTTGTTGCCATTGCTACAGGCATCGTGGTGTCACGCTCG
TCGTTTGGTATGGCTTCATTCAGCTCCGGTTCCCAACGATCAAGGCGAGTTACATGATCCCCCATGTTGT
GCAAAAAAGCGGTTAGCTCCTTCGGTCCTCCGATCGTTGTCAGAAGTAAGTTGGCCGCAGTGTTATCACT
CATGGTTATGGCAGCACTGCATAATTCTCTTACTGTCATGCCATCCGTAAGATGCTTTTCTGTGACTGGT
GAGTACTCAACCAAGTCATTCTGAGAATAGTGTATGCGGCGACCGAGTTGCTCTTGCCCGGCGTCAATAC
GGGATAATACCGCGCCACATAGCAGAACTTTAAAAGTGCTCATCATTGGAAAACGTTCTTCGGGGCGAAA
ACTCTCAAGGATCTTACCGCTGTTGAGATCCAGTTCGATGTAACCCACTCGTGCACCCAACTGATCTTCA
GCATCTTTTACTTTCACCAGCGTTTCTGGGTGAGCAAAAACAGGAAGGCAAAATGCCGCAAAAAAGGGAA
TAAGGGCGACACGGAAATGTTGAATACTCATACTCTTCCTTTTTCAATATTATTGAAGCATTTATCAGGG
TTATTGTCTCATGAGCGGATACATATTTGAATGTATTTAGAAAAATAAACAAATAGGGGTTCCGCGCACA
TTTCCCCGAAAAGTGCCACCTGACGTCG
Features (pLannotate 1.2.2; 21 found; start..end, strand, type, name):
     35..79      -  misc_feature   bom (fragment): basis of mobility region from pBR322
    234..613     +  enhancer       CMV enhancer: human cytomegalovirus immediate early enhancer
    614..817     +  promoter       CMV promoter: human cytomegalovirus (CMV) immediate early promoter
    813..846     +  LTR            5' LTR (truncated) (fragment): truncated 5' long terminal repeat (LTR) from HIV-1
    862..880     +  promoter       T7 promoter: promoter for bacteriophage T7 RNA polymerase
    907..1011    +  CDS            hsp-16.1 (fragment): HSP11_CAEEL - Also known as hsp16-1b. Experimental evidence at transcript level: Swiss-Prot protein existence level 2. From Caenorhabditis elegans.
   1229..1453    +  polyA_signal   bGH poly(A) signal: bovine growth hormone polyadenylation signal
   1457..1478    +  promoter       SV40 promoter (fragment): SV40 enhancer and early promoter
   1499..1927    +  rep_origin     f1 ori (sequence partly withheld): f1 bacteriophage origin of replication; arrow indicates direction of (+) strand synthesis
   1941..2270    +  promoter       SV40 promoter: SV40 enhancer and early promoter
   2318..2365    +  promoter       EM7 promoter: synthetic bacterial promoter&nbsp
   2384..2758    +  CDS            BleoR: antibiotic-binding protein; Sh ble from Streptoalloteichus hindustanus; confers resistance to bleomycin, phleomycin, and Zeocin™
   2768..2893    +  CDS            ble (fragment): BLE_KLEPN - Experimental evidence at protein level: Swiss-Prot protein existence level 1. Binding protein with a strong affinity to the bleomycin family of antibiotics. Binds to CL990; an antimitotic-antibiotic compound. From Klebsiella pneumoniae.
   2888..3009    +  polyA_signal   SV40 poly(A) signal: SV40 polyadenylation signal
   3082..3098    -  protein_bind   lac operator: The lac repressor binds to the lac operator to inhibit transcription in E. coli. This inhibition can be relieved by adding lactose or isopropyl-β-D-thiogalactopyranoside (IPTG). lac repressor encoded by lacI
   3106..3136    -  promoter       lac promoter: promoter for the E. coli lac operon
   3151..3172    -  protein_bind   CAP binding site: CAP binding activates transcription in the presence of cAMP. E. coli catabolite activator protein
   3185..3277    -  CDS            lacI (fragment): lac repressor; lacI; The lac repressor binds to the lac operator to inhibit transcription in E. coli. This inhibition can be relieved by adding lactose or isopropyl-β-D-thiogalactopyranoside (IPTG).
   3460..4048    -  rep_origin     ori: high-copy-number ColE1/pMB1/pBR322/pUC origin of replication
   4219..5079    -  CDS            AmpR: β-lactamase; bla; confers resistance to ampicillin, carbenicillin, and related antibiotics
   5080..5184    -  promoter       AmpR promoter: bla
