[The description below was written by a language model from this plasmid's Addgene catalogue record and pLannotate feature annotations shown in this document.]
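Description:
pST_Q19228_CAEEL_93-127 (pBS0735) is a 5.2 kb mammalian expression plasmid built on a backbone recorded as YK 02. It carries a short fragment of a C. elegans protein, corresponding by its name to residues 93–127 of the entry Q19228_CAEEL. It is maintained in E. coli at high copy through a ColE1/pUC-type origin and selected with ampicillin via the β-lactamase gene and its native promoter. An f1 origin is also present, along with small remnants of lac regulatory sequence and a bom fragment that are carried over from the parental vector.

The insert sits downstream of the human CMV immediate-early enhancer and promoter and is followed by the bovine growth hormone polyadenylation signal, giving strong constitutive expression in transfected mammalian cells. A T7 promoter lies just upstream of the coding region. The automated annotation matches about 105 nt of the insert to the C. elegans small heat shock protein hsp-16.1, which fits a 35-residue segment. The catalogue lists the insert as 306 bp, so additional flanking coding sequence is probably included, but neither the record nor the feature table identifies it. A second cassette places the Sh ble bleomycin/Zeocin resistance gene under an SV40 early promoter and the bacterial EM7 promoter, with an SV40 polyadenylation signal, allowing selection in either mammalian cells or bacteria.

The plasmid was made by Gibson cloning as part of a screen of natural and designed proteins inspired by extremotolerant organisms, tested for condensate formation and attenuation of apoptosis in human cells. This fragment was among the worst performers, inducing apoptosis rather than protecting against it.
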