Addgene plasmid #185231: pST_Q19228_CAEEL_93-127 (pBS0735)
Purpose: For the mammalian expression of the C. elegans protein Q19228_CAEEL_93-127. This is one of the bottom performing targets in our apoptosis assay (it induced apoptosis).
Depositing lab: Pamela Silver. Depositing organization: Harvard Medical School. Publication: Natural and Designed Proteins Inspired by Extremotolerant Organisms Can Form Condensates and Attenuate Apoptosis in Human Cells. Veling MT, Nguyen DT, Thadani NN, Oster ME, Rollins NJ, Brock KP, Bethel NP, Lim S, Baker D, Way JC, Marks DS, Chang RL, Silver PA. ACS Synth Biol. 2022 Mar 18;11(3):1292-1302. doi: 10.1021/acssynbio.1c00572. Epub 2022 Feb 18. PubMed 35176859.
Backbone
  Vector backbone: YK 02
  Vector type: Mammalian Expression
Growth in bacteria
  Bacterial resistance: Ampicillin, 100 μg/mL
  Growth temperature: 37°C
  Growth strain: DH5alpha
  Copy number: High Copy
Gene/Insert
  Gene/Insert name: Q19228_CAEEL_93-127
  Species: C. elegans (nematode)
  Insert size (bp): 306
  Cloning method: Gibson Cloning
Terms and licenses: Academic/Nonprofit Terms; Industry Terms: Not Available to Industry
Depositor comments: This is one of the bottom performing targets in our apoptosis assay (it induced apoptosis). See supplemental table 2 in our paper to see its performance in our assay. The negative control for this assay is pSecTag2 B which can be obtained from Thermo here https://www.thermofisher.com/order/catalog/product/V90020
How to cite: pST_Q19228_CAEEL_93-127 (pBS0735) was a gift from Pamela Silver (Addgene plasmid # 185231 ; http://n2t.net/addgene:185231 ; RRID:Addgene_185231)
